>Addgene plasmid #84475 | Fuw-dCas9-Tet1CD | addgene full sequence | sequence record 183575 | Addgene NGS Result
TGGGGTGCCTAATGAGTGAGCTAACTCACATTAATTGCGTTGCGCTCACTGCCCGCTTTCCAGTCGGGAA
ACCTGTCGTGCCAGCTGCATTAATGAATCGGCCAACGCGCGGGGAGAGGCGGTTTGCGTATTGGGCGCTC
TTCCGCTTCCTCGCTCACTGACTCGCTGCGCTCGGTCGTTCGGCTGCGGCGAGCGGTATCAGCTCACTCA
AAGGCGGTAATACGGTTATCCACAGAATCAGGGGATAACGCAGGAAAGAACATGTGAGCAAAAGGCCAGC
AAAAGGCCAGGAACCGTAAAAAGGCCGCGTTGCTGGCGTTTTTCCATAGGCTCCGCCCCCCTGACGAGCA
TCACAAAAATCGACGCTCAAGTCAGAGGTGGCGAAACCCGACAGGACTATAAAGATACCAGGCGTTTCCC
CCTGGAAGCTCCCTCGTGCGCTCTCCTGTTCCGACCCTGCCGCTTACCGGATACCTGTCCGCCTTTCTCC
CTTCGGGAAGCGTGGCGCTTTCTCATAGCTCACGCTGTAGGTATCTCAGTTCGGTGTAGGTCGTTCGCTC
CAAGCTGGGCTGTGTGCACGAACCCCCCGTTCAGCCCGACCGCTGCGCCTTATCCGGTAACTATCGTCTT
GAGTCCAACCCGGTAAGACACGACTTATCGCCACTGGCAGCAGCCACTGGTAACAGGATTAGCAGAGCGA
GGTATGTAGGCGGTGCTACAGAGTTCTTGAAGTGGTGGCCTAACTACGGCTACACTAGAAGAACAGTATT
TGGTATCTGCGCTCTGCTGAAGCCAGTTACCTTCGGAAAAAGAGTTGGTAGCTCTTGATCCGGCAAACAA
ACCACCGCTGGTAGCGGTGGTTTTTTTGTTTGCAAGCAGCAGATTACGCGCAGAAAAAAAGGATCTCAAG
AAGATCCTTTGATCTTTTCTACGGGGTCTGACGCTCAGTGGAACGAAAACTCACGTTAAGGGATTTTGGT
CATGAGATTATCAAAAAGGATCTTCACCTAGATCCTTTTAAATTAAAAATGAAGTTTTAAATCAATCTAA
AGTATATATGAGTAAACTTGGTCTGACAGTTACCAATGCTTAATCAGTGAGGCACCTATCTCAGCGATCT
GTCTATTTCGTTCATCCATAGTTGCCTGACTCCCCGTCGTGTAGATAACTACGATACGGGAGGGCTTACC
ATCTGGCCCCAGTGCTGCAATGATACCGCGAGACCCACGCTCACCGGCTCCAGATTTATCAGCAATAAAC
CAGCCAGCCGGAAGGGCCGAGCGCAGAAGTGGTCCTGCAACTTTATCCGCCTCCATCCAGTCTATTAATT
GTTGCCGGGAAGCTAGAGTAAGTAGTTCGCCAGTTAATAGTTTGCGCAACGTTGTTGCCATTGCTACAGG
CATCGTGGTGTCACGCTCGTCGTTTGGTATGGCTTCATTCAGCTCCGGTTCCCAACGATCAAGGCGAGTT
ACATGATCCCCCATGTTGTGCAAAAAAGCGGTTAGCTCCTTCGGTCCTCCGATCGTTGTCAGAAGTAAGT
TGGCCGCAGTGTTATCACTCATGGTTATGGCAGCACTGCATAATTCTCTTACTGTCATGCCATCCGTAAG
ATGCTTTTCTGTGACTGGTGAGTACTCAACCAAGTCATTCTGAGAATAGTGTATGCGGCGACCGAGTTGC
TCTTGCCCGGCGTCAATACGGGATAATACCGCGCCACATAGCAGAACTTTAAAAGTGCTCATCATTGGAA
AACGTTCTTCGGGGCGAAAACTCTCAAGGATCTTACCGCTGTTGAGATCCAGTTCGATGTAACCCACTCG
TGCACCCAACTGATCTTCAGCATCTTTTACTTTCACCAGCGTTTCTGGGTGAGCAAAAACAGGAAGGCAA
AATGCCGCAAAAAAGGGAATAAGGGCGACACGGAAATGTTGAATACTCATACTCTTCCTTTTTCAATATT
ATTGAAGCATTTATCAGGGTTATTGTCTCATGAGCGGATACATATTTGAATGTATTTAGAAAAATAAACA
AATAGGGGTTCCGCGCACATTTCCCCGAAAAGTGCCACCTGACGTCGACGGATCGGGAGATCTCCCGATC
CCCTATGGTGCACTCTCAGTACAATCTGCTCTGATGCCGCATAGTTAAGCCAGTATCTGCTCCCTGCTTG
TGTGTTGGAGGTCGCTGAGTAGTGCGCGAGCAAAATTTAAGCTACAACAAGGCAAGGCTTGACCGACAAT
TGCATGAAGAATCTGCTTAGGGTTAGGCGTTTTGCGCTGCTTCGCGATGTACGGGCCAGATATACGCGTT
GACATTGATTATTGACTAGTTATTAATAGTAATCAATTACGGGGTCATTAGTTCATAGCCCATATATGGA
GTTCCGCGTTACATAACTTACGGTAAATGGCCCGCCTGGCTGACCGCCCAACGACCCCCGCCCATTGACG
TCAATAATGACGTATGTTCCCATAGTAACGCCAATAGGGACTTTCCATTGACGTCAATGGGTGGAGTATT
TACGGTAAACTGCCCACTTGGCAGTACATCAAGTGTATCATATGCCAAGTACGCCCCCTATTGACGTCAA
TGACGGTAAATGGCCCGCCTGGCATTATGCCCAGTACATGACCTTATGGGACTTTCCTACTTGGCAGTAC
ATCTACGTATTAGTCATCGCTATTACCATGGTGATGCGGTTTTGGCAGTACATCAATGGGCGTGGATAGC
GGTTTGACTCACGGGGATTTCCAAGTCTCCACCCCATTGACGTCAATGGGAGTTTGTTTTGGCACCAAAA
TCAACGGGACTTTCCAAAATGTCGTAACAACTCCGCCCCATTGACGCAAATGGGCGGTAGGCGTGTACGG
TGGGAGGTCTATATAAGCAGCGCGTTTTGCCTGTACTGGGTCTCTCTGGTTAGACCAGATCTGAGCCTGG
GAGCTCTCTGGCTAACTAGGGAACCCACTGCTTAAGCCTCAATAAAGCTTGCCTTGAGTGCTTCAAGTAG
TGTGTGCCCGTCTGTTGTGTGACTCTGGTAACTAGAGATCCCTCAGACCCTTTTAGTCAGTGTGGAAAAT
CTCTAGCAGTGGCGCCCGAACAGGGACTTGAAAGCGAAAGGGAAACCAGAGGAGCTCTCTCGACGCAGGA
CTCGGCTTGCTGAAGCGCGCACGGCAAGAGGCGAGGGGCGGCGACTGGTGAGTACGCCAAAAATTTTGAC
TAGCGGAGGCTAGAAGGAGAGAGATGGGTGCGAGAGCGTCAGTATTAAGCGGGGGAGAATTAGATCGCGA
TGGGAAAAAATTCGGTTAAGGCCAGGGGGAAAGAAAAAATATAAATTAAAACATATAGTATGGGCAAGCA
GGGAGCTAGAACGATTCGCAGTTAATCCTGGCCTGTTAGAAACATCAGAAGGCTGTAGACAAATACTGGG
ACAGCTACAACCATCCCTTCAGACAGGATCAGAAGAACTTAGATCATTATATAATACAGTAGCAACCCTC
TATTGTGTGCATCAAAGGATAGAGATAAAAGACACCAAGGAAGCTTTAGACAAGATAGAGGAAGAGCAAA
ACAAAAGTAAGACCACCGCACAGCAAGCGGCCGCTGATCTTCAGACCTGGAGGAGGAGATATGAGGGACA
ATTGGAGAAGTGAATTATATAAATATAAAGTAGTAAAAATTGAACCATTAGGAGTAGCACCCACCAAGGC
AAAGAGAAGAGTGGTGCAGAGAGAAAAAAGAGCAGTGGGAATAGGAGCTTTGTTCCTTGGGTTCTTGGGA
GCAGCAGGAAGCACTATGGGCGCAGCGTCAATGACGCTGACGGTACAGGCCAGACAATTATTGTCTGGTA
TAGTGCAGCAGCAGAACAATTTGCTGAGGGCTATTGAGGCGCAACAGCATCTGTTGCAACTCACAGTCTG
GGGCATCAAGCAGCTCCAGGCAAGAATCCTGGCTGTGGAAAGATACCTAAAGGATCAACAGCTCCTGGGG
ATTTGGGGTTGCTCTGGAAAACTCATTTGCACCACTGCTGTGCCTTGGAATGCTAGTTGGAGTAATAAAT
CTCTGGAACAGATTTGGAATCACACGACCTGGATGGAGTGGGACAGAGAAATTAACAATTACACAAGCTT
AATACACTCCTTAATTGAAGAATCGCAAAACCAGCAAGAAAAGAATGAACAAGAATTATTGGAATTAGAT
AAATGGGCAAGTTTGTGGAATTGGTTTAACATAACAAATTGGCTGTGGTATATAAAATTATTCATAATGA
TAGTAGGAGGCTTGGTAGGTTTAAGAATAGTTTTTGCTGTACTTTCTATAGTGAATAGAGTTAGGCAGGG
ATATTCACCATTATCGTTTCAGACCCACCTCCCAACCCCGAGGGGACCCGACAGGCCCGAAGGAATAGAA
GAAGAAGGTGGAGAGAGAGACAGAGACAGATCCATTCGATTAGTGAACGGATCGGCACTGCGTGCGCCAA
TTCTGCAGACAAATGGCAGTATTCATCCACAATTTTAAAAGAAAAGGGGGGATTGGGGGGTACAGTGCAG
GGGAAAGAATAGTAGACATAATAGCAACAGACATACAAACTAAAGAATTACAAAAACAAATTACAAAAAT
TCAAAATTTTCGGGTTTATTACAGGGACAGCAGAGATCCAGTTTGGTTAATTAACCCGTGTCGGCTCCAG
ATCTGGCCTCCGCGCCGGGTTTTGGCGCCTCCCGCGGGCGCCCCCCTCCTCACGGCGAGCGCTGCCACGT
CAGACGAAGGGCGCAGCGAGCGTCCTGATCCTTCCGCCCGGACGCTCAGGACAGCGGCCCGCTGCTCATA
AGACTCGGCCTTAGAACCCCAGTATCAGCAGAAGGACATTTTAGGACGGGACTTGGGTGACTCTAGGGCA
CTGGTTTTCTTTCCAGAGAGCGGAACAGGCGAGGAAAAGTAGTCCCTTCTCGGCGATTCTGCGGAGGGAT
CTCCGTGGGGCGGTGAACGCCGATGATTATATAAGGACGCGCCGGGTGTGGCACAGCTAGTTCCGTCGCA
GCCGGGATTTGGGTCGCGGTTCTTGTTTGTGGATCGCTGTGATCGTCACTTGGTGAGTAGCGGGCTGCTG
GGCTGGCCGGGGCTTTCGTGGCCGCCGGGCCGCTCGGTGGGACGGAAGCGTGTGGAGAGACCGCCAAGGG
CTGTAGTCTGGGTCCGCGAGCAAGGTTGCCCTGAACTGGGGGTTGGGGGGAGCGCAGCAAAATGGCGGCT
GTTCCCGAGTCTTGAATGGAAGACGCTTGTGAGGCGGGCTGTGAGGTCGTTGAAACAAGGTGGGGGGCAT
GGTGGGCGGCAAGAACCCAAGGTCTTGAGGCCTTCGCTAATGCGGGAAAGCTCTTATTCGGGTGAGATGG
GCTGGGGCACCATCTGGGGACCCTGACGTGAAGTTTGTCACTGACTGGAGAACTCGGTTTGTCGTCTGTT
GCGGGGGCGGCAGTTATGGCGGTGCCGTTGGGCAGTGCACCCGTACCTTTGGGAGCGCGCGCCCTCGTCG
TGTCGTGACGTCACCCGTTCTGTTGGCTTATAATGCAGGGTGGGGCCACCTGCCGGTAGGTGTGCGGTAG
GCTTTTCTCCGTCGCAGGACGCAGGGTTCGGGCCTAGGGTAGGCTCTCCTGAATCGACAGGCGCCGGACC
TCTGGTGAGGGGAGGGATAAGTGAGGCGTCAGTTTCTTTGGTCGGTTTTATGTACCTATCTTCTTAAGTA
GCTGAAGCTCCGGTTTTGAACTATGCGCTCGGGGTTGGCGAGTGTGTTTTGTGAAGTTTTTTAGGCACCT
TTTGAAATGTAATCATTTGGGTCAATATGTAATTTTCAGTGTTAGACTAGTAAATTGTCCGCTAAATTCT
GGCCGTTTTTGGCTTTTTTGTTAGACGAAGCTTGGGCTGCAGGTCGACTCTAGAGGATCCAGTTAACCTC
GAGGGCGCGCCCATGGACAAGAAGTATTCTATCGGACTGGCCATCGGGACTAATAGCGTCGGGTGGGCCG
TGATCACTGACGAGTACAAGGTGCCCTCTAAGAAGTTCAAGGTGCTCGGGAACACCGACCGGCATTCCAT
CAAGAAAAATCTGATCGGAGCTCTCCTCTTTGATTCAGGGGAGACCGCTGAAGCAACCCGCCTCAAGCGG
ACTGCTAGACGGCGGTACACCAGGAGGAAGAACCGGATTTGTTACCTTCAAGAGATATTCTCCAACGAAA
TGGCAAAGGTCGACGACAGCTTCTTCCATAGGCTGGAAGAATCATTCCTCGTGGAAGAGGATAAGAAGCA
TGAACGGCATCCCATCTTCGGTAATATCGTCGACGAGGTGGCCTATCACGAGAAATACCCAACCATCTAC
CATCTTCGCAAAAAGCTGGTGGACTCAACCGACAAGGCAGACCTCCGGCTTATCTACCTGGCCCTGGCCC
ACATGATCAAGTTCAGAGGCCACTTCCTGATCGAGGGCGACCTCAATCCTGACAATAGCGATGTGGATAA
ACTGTTCATCCAGCTGGTGCAGACTTACAACCAGCTCTTTGAAGAGAACCCCATCAATGCAAGCGGAGTC
GATGCCAAGGCCATTCTGTCAGCCCGGCTGTCAAAGAGCCGCAGACTTGAGAATCTTATCGCTCAGCTGC
CGGGTGAAAAGAAAAATGGACTGTTCGGGAACCTGATTGCTCTTTCACTTGGGCTGACTCCCAATTTCAA
GTCTAATTTCGACCTGGCAGAGGATGCCAAGCTGCAACTGTCCAAGGACACCTATGATGACGATCTCGAC
AACCTCCTGGCCCAGATCGGTGACCAATACGCCGACCTTTTCCTTGCTGCTAAGAATCTTTCTGACGCCA
TCCTGCTGTCTGACATTCTCCGCGTGAACACTGAAATCACCAAGGCCCCTCTTTCAGCTTCAATGATTAA
GCGGTATGATGAGCACCACCAGGACCTGACCCTGCTTAAGGCACTCGTCCGGCAGCAGCTTCCGGAGAAG
TACAAGGAAATCTTCTTTGACCAGTCAAAGAATGGATACGCCGGCTACATCGACGGAGGTGCCTCCCAAG
AGGAATTTTATAAGTTTATCAAACCTATCCTTGAGAAGATGGACGGCACCGAAGAGCTCCTCGTGAAACT
GAATCGGGAGGATCTGCTGCGGAAGCAGCGCACTTTCGACAATGGGAGCATTCCCCACCAGATCCATCTT
GGGGAGCTTCACGCCATCCTTCGGCGCCAAGAGGACTTCTACCCCTTTCTTAAGGACAACAGGGAGAAGA
TTGAGAAAATTCTCACTTTCCGCATCCCCTACTACGTGGGACCCCTCGCCAGAGGAAATAGCCGGTTTGC
TTGGATGACCAGAAAGTCAGAAGAAACTATCACTCCCTGGAACTTCGAAGAGGTGGTGGACAAGGGAGCC
AGCGCTCAGTCATTCATCGAACGGATGACTAACTTCGATAAGAACCTCCCCAATGAGAAGGTCCTGCCGA
AACATTCCCTGCTCTACGAGTACTTTACCGTGTACAACGAGCTGACCAAGGTGAAATATGTCACCGAAGG
GATGAGGAAGCCCGCATTCCTGTCAGGCGAACAAAAGAAGGCAATTGTGGACCTTCTGTTCAAGACCAAT
AGAAAGGTGACCGTGAAGCAGCTGAAGGAGGACTATTTCAAGAAAATTGAATGCTTCGACTCTGTGGAGA
TTAGCGGGGTCGAAGATCGGTTCAACGCAAGCCTGGGTACCTACCATGATCTGCTTAAGATCATCAAGGA
CAAGGATTTTCTGGACAATGAGGAGAACGAGGACATCCTTGAGGACATTGTCCTGACTCTCACTCTGTTC
GAGGACCGGGAAATGATCGAGGAGAGGCTTAAGACCTACGCCCATCTGTTCGACGATAAAGTGATGAAGC
AACTTAAACGGAGAAGATATACCGGATGGGGACGCCTTAGCCGCAAACTCATCAACGGAATCCGGGACAA
ACAGAGCGGAAAGACCATTCTTGATTTCCTTAAAAGCGACGGATTCGCTAATCGCAACTTCATGCAACTT
ATCCATGATGATTCCCTGACCTTTAAGGAGGACATCCAGAAGGCCCAAGTGTCTGGACAAGGTGACTCAC
TGCACGAGCATATCGCAAATCTGGCTGGTTCACCCGCTATTAAGAAGGGTATTCTCCAGACCGTGAAAGT
CGTGGACGAGCTGGTCAAGGTGATGGGTCGCCATAAACCAGAGAACATTGTCATCGAGATGGCCAGGGAA
AACCAGACTACCCAGAAGGGACAGAAGAACAGCAGGGAGCGGATGAAAAGAATTGAGGAAGGGATTAAGG
AGCTCGGGTCACAGATCCTTAAAGAGCACCCGGTGGAAAACACCCAGCTTCAGAATGAGAAGCTCTATCT
GTACTACCTTCAAAATGGACGCGATATGTATGTGGACCAAGAGCTTGATATCAACAGGCTCTCAGACTAC
GACGTGGACGCCATCGTCCCTCAGAGCTTCCTCAAAGACGACTCAATTGACAATAAGGTGCTGACTCGCT
CAGACAAGAACCGGGGAAAGTCAGATAACGTGCCCTCAGAGGAAGTCGTGAAAAAGATGAAGAACTATTG
GCGCCAGCTTCTGAACGCAAAGCTGATCACTCAGCGGAAGTTCGACAATCTCACTAAGGCTGAGAGGGGC
GGACTGAGCGAACTGGACAAAGCAGGATTCATTAAACGGCAACTTGTGGAGACTCGGCAGATTACTAAAC
ATGTCGCCCAAATCCTTGACTCACGCATGAATACCAAGTACGACGAAAACGACAAACTTATCCGCGAGGT
GAAGGTGATTACCCTGAAGTCCAAGCTGGTCAGCGATTTCAGAAAGGACTTTCAATTCTACAAAGTGCGG
GAGATCAATAACTATCATCATGCTCATGACGCATATCTGAATGCCGTGGTGGGAACCGCCCTGATCAAGA
AGTACCCAAAGCTGGAAAGCGAGTTCGTGTACGGAGACTACAAGGTCTACGACGTGCGCAAGATGATTGC
CAAATCTGAGCAGGAGATCGGAAAGGCCACCGCAAAGTACTTCTTCTACAGCAACATCATGAATTTCTTC
AAGACCGAAATCACCCTTGCAAACGGTGAGATCCGGAAGAGGCCGCTCATCGAGACTAATGGGGAGACTG
GCGAAATCGTGTGGGACAAGGGCAGAGATTTCGCTACCGTGCGCAAAGTGCTTTCTATGCCTCAAGTGAA
CATCGTGAAGAAAACCGAGGTGCAAACCGGAGGCTTTTCTAAGGAATCAATCCTCCCCAAGCGCAACTCC
GACAAGCTCATTGCAAGGAAGAAGGATTGGGACCCTAAGAAGTACGGCGGATTCGATTCACCAACTGTGG
CTTATTCTGTCCTGGTCGTGGCTAAGGTGGAAAAAGGAAAGTCTAAGAAGCTCAAGAGCGTGAAGGAACT
GCTGGGTATCACCATTATGGAGCGCAGCTCCTTCGAGAAGAACCCAATTGACTTTCTCGAAGCCAAAGGT
TACAAGGAAGTCAAGAAGGACCTTATCATCAAGCTCCCAAAGTATAGCCTGTTCGAACTGGAGAATGGGC
GGAAGCGGATGCTCGCCTCCGCTGGCGAACTTCAGAAGGGTAATGAGCTGGCTCTCCCCTCCAAGTACGT
GAATTTCCTCTACCTTGCAAGCCATTACGAGAAGCTGAAGGGGAGCCCCGAGGACAACGAGCAAAAGCAA
CTGTTTGTGGAGCAGCATAAGCATTATCTGGACGAGATCATTGAGCAGATTTCCGAGTTTTCTAAACGCG
TCATTCTCGCTGATGCCAACCTCGATAAAGTCCTTAGCGCATACAATAAGCACAGAGACAAACCAATTCG
GGAGCAGGCTGAGAATATCATCCACCTGTTCACCCTCACCAATCTTGGTGCCCCTGCCGCATTCAAGTAC
TTCGACACCACCATCGACCGGAAACGCTATACCTCCACCAAAGAAGTGCTGGACGCCACCCTCATCCACC
AGAGCATCACCGGACTTTACGAAACTCGGATTGACCTCTCACAGCTCGGAGGGGATGGTGGCGGAGGCTC
GCCAAAAAAGAAGAGAAAGGTAGACCCAAAGAAAAAACGAAAAGTAGATCCGAAAAAGAAGAGGAAGGTG
GGATCCCTGCCCACCTGCAGCTGTCTTGATCGAGTTATACAAAAAGACAAAGGCCCATATTATACACACC
TTGGGGCAGGACCAAGTGTTGCTGCTGTCAGGGAAATCATGGAGAATAGGTATGGTCAAAAAGGAAACGC
AATAAGGATAGAAATAGTAGTGTACACCGGTAAAGAAGGGAAAAGCTCTCATGGGTGTCCAATTGCTAAG
TGGGTTTTAAGAAGAAGCAGTGATGAAGAAAAAGTTCTTTGTTTGGTCCGGCAGCGTACAGGCCACCACT
GTCCAACTGCTGTGATGGTGGTGCTCATCATGGTGTGGGATGGCATCCCTCTTCCAATGGCCGACCGGCT
ATACACAGAGCTCACAGAGAATCTAAAGTCATACAATGGGCACCCTACCGACAGAAGATGCACCCTCAAT
GAAAATCGTACCTGTACATGTCAAGGAATTGATCCAGAGACTTGTGGAGCTTCATTCTCTTTTGGCTGTT
CATGGAGTATGTACTTTAATGGCTGTAAGTTTGGTAGAAGCCCAAGCCCCAGAAGATTTAGAATTGATCC
AAGCTCTCCCTTACATGAAAAAAACCTTGAAGATAACTTACAGAGTTTGGCTACACGATTAGCTCCAATT
TATAAGCAGTATGCTCCAGTAGCTTACCAAAATCAGGTGGAATATGAAAATGTTGCCCGAGAATGTCGGC
TTGGCAGCAAGGAAGGTCGACCCTTCTCTGGGGTCACTGCTTGCCTGGACTTCTGTGCTCATCCCCACAG
GGACATTCACAACATGAATAATGGAAGCACTGTGGTTTGTACCTTAACTCGAGAAGATAACCGCTCTTTG
GGTGTTATTCCTCAAGATGAGCAGCTCCATGTGCTACCTCTTTATAAGCTTTCAGACACAGATGAGTTTG
GCTCCAAGGAAGGAATGGAAGCCAAGATCAAATCTGGGGCCATCGAGGTCCTGGCACCCCGCCGCAAAAA
AAGAACGTGTTTCACTCAGCCTGTTCCCCGTTCTGGAAAGAAGAGGGCTGCGATGATGACAGAGGTTCTT
GCACATAAGATAAGGGCAGTGGAAAAGAAACCTATTCCCCGAATCAAGCGGAAGAATAACTCAACAACAA
CAAACAACAGTAAGCCTTCGTCACTGCCAACCTTAGGGAGTAACACTGAGACCGTGCAACCTGAAGTAAA
AAGTGAAACCGAACCCCATTTTATCTTAAAAAGTTCAGACAACACTAAAACTTATTCGCTGATGCCATCC
GCTCCTCACCCAGTGAAAGAGGCATCTCCAGGCTTCTCCTGGTCCCCGAAGACTGCTTCAGCCACACCAG
CTCCACTGAAGAATGACGCAACAGCCTCATGCGGGTTTTCAGAAAGAAGCAGCACTCCCCACTGTACGAT
GCCTTCGGGAAGACTCAGTGGTGCCAATGCTGCAGCTGCTGATGGCCCTGGCATTTCACAGCTTGGCGAA
GTGGCTCCTCTCCCCACCCTGTCTGCTCCTGTGATGGAGCCCCTCATTAATTCTGAGCCTTCCACTGGTG
TGACTGAGCCGCTAACGCCTCATCAGCCAAACCACCAGCCCTCCTTCCTCACCTCTCCTCAAGACCTTGC
CTCTTCTCCAATGGAAGAAGATGAGCAGCATTCTGAAGCAGATGAGCCTCCATCAGACGAACCCCTATCT
GATGACCCCCTGTCACCTGCTGAGGAGAAATTGCCCCACATTGATGAGTATTGGTCAGACAGTGAGCACA
TCTTTTTGGATGCAAATATTGGTGGGGTGGCCATCGCACCTGCTCACGGCTCGGTTTTGATTGAGTGTGC
CCGGCGAGAGCTGCACGCTACCACTCCTGTTGAGCACCCCAACCGTAATCATCCAACCCGCCTCTCCCTT
GTCTTTTACCAGCACAAAAACCTAAATAAGCCCCAACATGGTTTTGAACTAAACAAGATTAAGTTTGAGG
CTAAAGAAGCTAAGAATAAGAAAATGAAGGCCTCAGAGCAAAAAGACCAGGCAGCTAATGAAGGTCCAGA
ACAGTCCTCTGAAGTAAATGAATTGAACCAAATTCCTTCTCATAAAGCATTAACATTAACCCATGACAAT
GTTGTCACCGTGTCCCCTTATGCTCTCACACACGTTGCGGGGCCCTATAACCATTGGGTCTGAGAATTCG
ATATCAAGCTTATCGATAATCAACCTCTGGATTACAAAATTTGTGAAAGATTGACTGGTATTCTTAACTA
TGTTGCTCCTTTTACGCTATGTGGATACGCTGCTTTAATGCCTTTGTATCATGCTATTGCTTCCCGTATG
GCTTTCATTTTCTCCTCCTTGTATAAATCCTGGTTGCTGTCTCTTTATGAGGAGTTGTGGCCCGTTGTCA
GGCAACGTGGCGTGGTGTGCACTGTGTTTGCTGACGCAACCCCCACTGGTTGGGGCATTGCCACCACCTG
TCAGCTCCTTTCCGGGACTTTCGCTTTCCCCCTCCCTATTGCCACGGCGGAACTCATCGCCGCCTGCCTT
GCCCGCTGCTGGACAGGGGCTCGGCTGTTGGGCACTGACAATTCCGTGGTGTTGTCGGGGAAATCATCGT
CCTTTCCTTGGCTGCTCGCCTGTGTTGCCACCTGGATTCTGCGCGGGACGTCCTTCTGCTACGTCCCTTC
GGCCCTCAATCCAGCGGACCTTCCTTCCCGCGGCCTGCTGCCGGCTCTGCGGCCTCTTCCGCGTCTTCGC
CTTCGCCCTCAGACGAGTCGGATCTCCCTTTGGGCCGCCTCCCCGCATCGATACCGTCGACCTCGAGACC
TAGAAAAACATGGAGCAATCACAAGTAGCAATACAGCAGCTACCAATGCTGATTGTGCCTGGCTAGAAGC
ACAAGAGGAGGAGGAGGTGGGTTTTCCAGTCACACCTCAGGTACCTTTAAGACCAATGACTTACAAGGCA
GCTGTAGATCTTAGCCACTTTTTAAAAGAAAAGGGGGGACTGGAAGGGCTAATTCACTCCCAACGAAGAC
AAGATATCCTTGATCTGTGGATCTACCACACACAAGGCTACTTCCCTGATTGGCAGAACTACACACCAGG
GCCAGGGATCAGATATCCACTGACCTTTGGATGGTGCTACAAGCTAGTACCAGTTGAGCAAGAGAAGGTA
GAAGAAGCCAATGAAGGAGAGAACACCCGCTTGTTACACCCTGTGAGCCTGCATGGGATGGATGACCCGG
AGAGAGAAGTATTAGAGTGGAGGTTTGACAGCCGCCTAGCATTTCATCACATGGCCCGAGAGCTGCATCC
GGACTGTACTGGGTCTCTCTGGTTAGACCAGATCTGAGCCTGGGAGCTCTCTGGCTAACTAGGGAACCCA
CTGCTTAAGCCTCAATAAAGCTTGCCTTGAGTGCTTCAAGTAGTGTGTGCCCGTCTGTTGTGTGACTCTG
GTAACTAGAGATCCCTCAGACCCTTTTAGTCAGTGTGGAAAATCTCTAGCAGGGCCCGTTTAAACCCGCT
GATCAGCCTCGACTGTGCCTTCTAGTTGCCAGCCATCTGTTGTTTGCCCCTCCCCCGTGCCTTCCTTGAC
CCTGGAAGGTGCCACTCCCACTGTCCTTTCCTAATAAAATGAGGAAATTGCATCGCATTGTCTGAGTAGG
TGTCATTCTATTCTGGGGGGTGGGGTGGGGCAGGACAGCAAGGGGGAGGATTGGGAAGACAATAGCAGGC
ATGCTGGGGATGCGGTGGGCTCTATGGCTTCTGAGGCGGAAAGAACCAGCTGGGGCTCTAGGGGGTATCC
CC
[124 nt withheld, positions 13933-14056]
C
[91 nt withheld, positions 14058-14148]
A
[49 nt withheld, positions 14150-14198]
CCTTTGACGTTGGAGTCCACGTTCTTT
[37 nt withheld, positions 14226-14262]
ACCCTATCTCGGTCTATTCTTTTGATTTATAAGGGATTTTGCCGATTTCGGCCTATTGGTTAAAAAATGA
GCTGATTTAACAAAAATTTAACGCGAATTAATTCTGTGGAATGTGTGTCAGTTAGGGTGTGGAAAGTCCC
CAGGCTCCCCAGCAGGCAGAAGTATGCAAAGCATGCATCTCAATTAGTCAGCAACCATAGTCCCGCCCCT
AACTCCGCCCATCCCGCCCCTAACTCCGCCCAGTTCCGCCCATTCTCCGCCCCATGGCTGACTAATTTTT
TTTATTTATGCAGAGGCCGAGGCCGCCTCTGCCTCTGAGCTATTCCAGAAGTAGTGAGGAGGCTTTTTTG
GAGGCCTAGGCTTTTGCAAAAAGCTCCCGGGAGCTTGTATATCCATTTTCGGATCTGATCAGCACGTGTT
GACAATTAATCATCGGCATAGTATATCGGCATAGTATAATACGACAAGGTGAGGAACTAAACCATGGCCA
AGTTGACCAGTGCCGTTCCGGTGCTCACCGCGCGCGACGTCGCCGGAGCGGTCGAGTTCTGGACCGACCG
GCTCGGGTTCTCCCGGGACTTCGTGGAGGACGACTTCGCCGGTGTGGTCCGGGACGACGTGACCCTGTTC
ATCAGCGCGGTCCAGGACCAGGTGGTGCCGGACAACACCCTGGCCTGGGTGTGGGTGCGCGGCCTGGACG
AGCTGTACGCCGAGTGGTCGGAGGTCGTGTCCACGAACTTCCGGGACGCCTCCGGGCCGGCCATGACCGA
GATCGGCGAGCAGCCGTGGGGGCGGGAGTTCGCCCTGCGCGACCCGGCCGGCAACTGCGTGCACTTCGTG
GCCGAGGAGCAGGACTGACACGTGCTACGAGATTTCGATTCCACCGCCGCCTTCTATGAAAGGTTGGGCT
TCGGAATCGTTTTCCGGGACGCCGGCTGGATGATCCTCCAGCGCGGGGATCTCATGCTGGAGTTCTTCGC
CCACCCCAACTTGTTTATTGCAGCTTATAATGGTTACAAATAAAGCAATAGCATCACAAATTTCACAAAT
AAAGCATTTTTTTCACTGCATTCTAGTTGTGGTTTGTCCAAACTCATCAATGTATCTTATCATGTCTGTA
TACCGTCGACCTCTAGCTAGAGCTTGGCGTAATCATGGTCATAGCTGTTTCCTGTGTGAAATTGTTATCC
GCTCACAATTCCACACAACATACGAGCCGGAAGCATAAAGTGTAAAGCC
Features (pLannotate 1.2.2; 33 found; start..end, strand, type, name):
     12..33      -  protein_bind   CAP binding site: CAP binding activates transcription in the presence of cAMP. E. coli catabolite activator protein
     46..138     -  CDS            lacI (fragment): lac repressor; lacI; The lac repressor binds to the lac operator to inhibit transcription in E. coli. This inhibition can be relieved by adding lactose or isopropyl-β-D-thiogalactopyranoside (IPTG).
    321..909     -  rep_origin     ori: high-copy-number ColE1/pMB1/pBR322/pUC origin of replication
   1080..1940    -  CDS            AmpR: β-lactamase; bla; confers resistance to ampicillin, carbenicillin, and related antibiotics
   1941..2045    -  promoter       AmpR promoter: bla
   2104..2156    -  misc_feature   bom (fragment): basis of mobility region from pBR322
   2311..2690    +  enhancer       CMV enhancer: human cytomegalovirus immediate early enhancer
   2691..2890    +  promoter       CMV promoter: human cytomegalovirus (CMV) immediate early promoter
   2908..3088    +  LTR            5' LTR (truncated): truncated 5' long terminal repeat (LTR) from HIV-1
   3135..3260    +  misc_feature   HIV-1 Ψ: packaging signal of human immunodeficiency virus type 1
   3244..3607    +  CDS            HIV-1 gag (fragment): gag protein from human immunodeficiency virus 1; gag
   3753..3986    +  misc_feature   RRE: The Rev response element (RRE) of HIV-1 allows for Rev-dependent mRNA export from the nucleus to the cytoplasm.
   4363..4463    +  CDS            Rev (fragment): human immunodeficiency virus 1 (HIV-1) Rev protein; rev; enhances nuclear export of unspliced and incompletely spliced viral mRNAs
   4513..4630    +  misc_feature   cPPT/CTS: central polypurine tract and central termination sequence of HIV-1
   4695..5906    +  promoter       UbC promoter: human ubiquitin C promoter
   5917..5940    -  misc_feature   MCS (fragment): pUC18/19 multiple cloning site
   5963..10066   +  CDS            cas9: CAS9_STRP1 - Also known as csn1 From Streptococcus pyogenes serotype M1.
  10082..10102   +  CDS            SV40 NLS: nuclear localization signal of SV40 (simian virus 40) large T antigen
  10157..12310   +  CDS            TET1 (fragment): TET1_HUMAN - Also known as CXXC6, KIAA1676, LCX. Experimental evidence at protein level: Swiss-Prot protein existence level 1. Dioxygenase that catalyzes the conversion of the modified genomic base 5-methylcytosine (5mC) into 5-hydroxymethylcytosine (5hmC) and plays a key role in active DNA demethylation. Also mediates subsequent conversion of 5hmC into 5-formylcytosine (5fC), and conversion of 5fC to 5-carboxylcytosine (5caC). Conversion of 5mC into 5hmC, 5fC and 5caC probably constitutes the first step in cytosine demethylation. Methylation at the C5 position of cytosine bases is an epigenet
  12314..12338   +  misc_feature   MCS (fragment): pBluescript multiple cloning site
  12338..12926   +  misc_feature   WPRE: woodchuck hepatitis virus posttranscriptional regulatory element
  12863..13444   +  CDS            nef (fragment): NEF_HV1H2 - Experimental evidence at protein level: Swiss-Prot protein existence level 1. Extracellular Nef protein targets CD4(+) T-lymphocytes for apoptosis by interacting with CXCR4 surface receptors. From Human immunodeficiency virus type 1 group M subtype B (isolate HXB2) (HIV-1).
  13451..13631   +  LTR            5' LTR (truncated): truncated 5' long terminal repeat (LTR) from HIV-1
  13663..13887   +  polyA_signal   bGH poly(A) signal: bovine growth hormone polyadenylation signal
  13891..13912   +  promoter       SV40 promoter (fragment): SV40 enhancer and early promoter
  13933..14361   +  rep_origin     f1 ori (sequence partly withheld): f1 bacteriophage origin of replication; arrow indicates direction of (+) strand synthesis
  14414..14624   +  promoter       SV40 promoter: SV40 early promoter
  14680..14727   +  promoter       EM7 promoter: synthetic bacterial promoter&nbsp
  14746..15120   +  CDS            BleoR: antibiotic-binding protein; Sh ble from Streptoalloteichus hindustanus; confers resistance to bleomycin, phleomycin, and Zeocin™
  15130..15255   +  CDS            ble (fragment): BLE_KLEPN - Experimental evidence at protein level: Swiss-Prot protein existence level 1. Binding protein with a strong affinity to the bleomycin family of antibiotics. Binds to CL990; an antimitotic-antibiotic compound. From Klebsiella pneumoniae.
  15250..15371   +  polyA_signal   SV40 poly(A) signal: SV40 polyadenylation signal
  15442..15464   -  protein_bind   lac operator (fragment): The lac repressor binds to the lac operator to inhibit transcription in E. coli. This inhibition can be relieved by adding lactose or isopropyl-β-D-thiogalactopyranoside (IPTG). lac repressor encoded by lacI
  15468..15498   -  promoter       lac promoter: promoter for the E. coli lac operon
