[The description below was written by a language model from this plasmid's Addgene catalogue record and pLannotate feature annotations shown in this document.]
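Description:
Fuw-dCas9-Tet1CD is a lentiviral mammalian expression plasmid built on the FUW backbone, about 15.5 kb in total (the catalogue lists a slightly larger size than the sequenced record). It is maintained in E. coli through a high-copy ColE1/pUC-type origin with ampicillin resistance, and also carries an f1 origin. The viral portion follows a CMV enhancer/promoter-driven truncated HIV-1 5' LTR design, so genomic RNA is transcribed from the hybrid CMV/LTR in packaging cells. This is followed by the Ψ packaging signal with a gag fragment, the Rev response element for Rev-dependent nuclear export, and the cPPT/CTS element. A WPRE sits downstream of the payload to boost transcript expression, ahead of the truncated 3' LTR and a bGH polyadenylation signal.

The payload, cloned between AscI and EcoRI sites, is a roughly 6.35 kb fusion driven by the human ubiquitin C promoter. It consists of Streptococcus pyogenes Cas9, described in the record as catalytically dead dCas9, followed by an SV40 nuclear localization signal and a fragment of human TET1 corresponding to its catalytic domain. TET1 is a dioxygenase that oxidizes 5-methylcytosine to 5-hydroxymethylcytosine and further products, initiating active DNA demethylation. Tethering it to dCas9 allows this activity to be directed to chosen genomic loci by a guide RNA, which is not encoded here and must be supplied separately.

An SV40/EM7-driven bleomycin/Zeocin resistance cassette is present, but it lies outside the LTRs. It is therefore not packaged into virus and cannot be used to select transduced cells. The construct is intended for targeted editing of DNA methylation in mammalian cells.
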