Addgene plasmid #84475: Fuw-dCas9-Tet1CD
Purpose: Lentiviral construct to express dCas9 fused with the catalytic domain of Tet1
Depositing lab: Rudolf Jaenisch. Depositing organization: Whitehead Institute for Biomedical Research. Publication: Editing DNA Methylation in the Mammalian Genome. Liu XS, Wu H, Ji X, Stelzer Y, Wu X, Czauderna S, Shu J, Dadon D, Young RA, Jaenisch R. Cell. 2016 Sep 22;167(1):233-247.e17. doi: 10.1016/j.cell.2016.08.056. PubMed 27662091.
Backbone
  Vector backbone: FUW
  Backbone size w/o insert (bp): 9213
  Total vector size (bp): 15573
  Vector type: Mammalian Expression, Lentiviral
  Selectable markers: Zeo marker is outside the LTRs and will not be packaged into virus
Growth in bacteria
  Bacterial resistance: Ampicillin, 100 μg/mL
  Growth temperature: 37°C
  Growth strain: NEB Stable
  Copy number: High Copy
Gene/Insert
  Gene/Insert name: dCas9-Tet1CD
  Species: H. sapiens (human), Synthetic
  Insert size (bp): 6351
  Cloning method: Restriction Enzyme; 5′ cloning site AscI (not destroyed); 3′ cloning site EcoRI (not destroyed)
  Sequencing primers: 5′ aactatgcgctcggg; 3′ taaagcagcgtatcc
Terms and licenses: Academic/Nonprofit Terms; Industry Terms: Not Available to Industry
How to cite: Fuw-dCas9-Tet1CD was a gift from Rudolf Jaenisch (Addgene plasmid # 84475 ; http://n2t.net/addgene:84475 ; RRID:Addgene_84475)
