>Addgene plasmid #84475 | Fuw-dCas9-Tet1CD | addgene partial sequence | sequence record 165550 | dCas9-F2 5'-CCAAAGAGGTGCTGGACG-3'
CTTTACGAAACTCGGATTGACCTCTCACAGCTCGGAGGGGATGGTGGCGGAGGCTCGCCAAAAAAGAAGA
GAAAGGTAGACCCAAAGAAAAAACGAAAAGTAGATCCGAAAAAGAAGAGGAAGGTGGGATCCCTGCCCAC
CTGCAGCTGTCTTGATCGAGTTATACAAAAAGACAAAGGCCCATATTATACACACCTTGGGGCAGGACCA
AGTGTTGCTGCTGTCAGGGAAATCATGGAGAATAGGTATGGTCAAAAAGGAAACGCAATAAGGATAGAAA
TAGTAGTGTACACCGGTAAAGAAGGGAAAAGCTCTCATGGGTGTCCAATTGCTAAGTGGGTTTTAAGAAG
AAGCAGTGATGAAGAAAAAGTTCTTTGTTTGGTCCGGCAGCGTACAGGCCACCACTGTCCAACTGCTGTG
ATGGTGGTGCTCATCATGGTGTGGGATGGCATCCCTCTTCCAATGGCCGACCGGCTATACACAGAGCTCA
CAGAGAATCTAAAGTCATACAATGGGCACCCTACCGACAGAAGATGCACCCTCAATGAAAATCGTACCTG
TACATGTCAAGGAATTGATCCAGAGACTTGTGGAGCTTCATTCTCTTTTGGCTGTTCATGGAGTATGTAC
TTTAATGGCTGTAAGTTTGGTAGAAGCCCAAGCCCCAGAAGATTTAGAATTGATCCAAGCTCTCCCTTAC
ATGAAAAAAACCTTGAAGATAACTTACAGAGTTTGGCTACACGATTAGCTCCAATTTATAAGCAGTATGC
TCCAGTAGCTTACCAAAATCAGGTGGAATATGAAAATGTTGCCCGAGAATGTCGGCTTGGCAGCAAGGAA
GGTCGACCCTTCTCTGGGGTCACTGCTTGCCTGGACTTCTGTGCTCATCCCCACAGGGACATTCACAACA
TGAATAATG
