>Addgene plasmid #84475 | Fuw-dCas9-Tet1CD | addgene partial sequence | sequence record 165551 | WPRE-R 5'-CATAGCGTAAAAGGAGCAACA-3'
AAATTTTGTAATCCAGAGGTTGATTATCGATAAGCTTGATATCGAATTCTCAGACCCAATGGTTATAGGG
CCCCGCAACGTGTGTGAGAGCATAAGGGGACACGGTGACAACATTGTCATGGGTTAATGTTAATGCTTTA
TGAGAAGGAATTTGGTTCAATTCATTTACTTCAGAGGACTGTTCTGGACCTTCATTAGCTGCCTGGTCTT
TTTGCTCTGAGGCCTTCATTTTCTTATTCTTAGCTTCTTTAGCCTCAAACTTAATCTTGTTTAGTTCAAA
ACCATGTTGGGGCTTATTTAGGTTTTTGTGCTGGTAAAAGACAAGGGAGAGGCGGGTTGGATGATTACGG
TTGGGGTGCTCAACAGGAGTGGTAGCGTGCAGCTCTCGCCGGGCACACTCAATCAAAACCGAGCCGTGAG
CAGGTGCGATGGCCACCCCACCAATATTTGCATCCAAAAAGATGTGCTCACTGTCTGACCAATACTCATC
AATGTGGGGCAATTTCTCCTCAGCAGGTGACAGGGGGTCATCAGATAGGGGTTCGTCTGATGGAGGCTCA
TCTGCTTCAGAATGCTGCTCATCTTCTTCCATTGGAGAAGAGGCAAGGTCTTGAGGAGAGGTGAGGAAGG
AGGGCTGGTGGTTTGGCTGATGAGGCGTTAGCGGCTCAGTCACACCAGTGGAAGGCTCAGAATTAATGAG
GGGCTCCATCACAGGAGCAGACAGGGTGGGGAGAGG
